Addgene plasmid #62169: pMuLE ENTR CMV Luc2 (FF-Luciferase) R4-R3
Purpose: MuLE (Multiple Lentiviral Expression) Entry vector containing a CMV promoter and firefly luciferase module. Compatible with MultiSite Gateway cloning
Depositing lab: Ian Frew. Depositing organization: University of Zurich. Publication: A versatile modular vector system for rapid combinatorial mammalian genetics. Albers J, Danzer C, Rechsteiner M, Lehmann H, Brandt LP, Hejhal T, Catalano A, Busenhart P, Goncalves AF, Brandt S, Bode PK, Bode-Lesniewska B, Wild PJ, Frew IJ. J Clin Invest. 2015 Mar 9. pii: 79743. doi: 10.1172/JCI79743. PubMed 25751063.
Backbone
  Vector backbone: N/A
  Vector type: Mammalian Expression, Luciferase ; MuLE Gateway Entry Vector
Growth in bacteria
  Bacterial resistance: Kanamycin, 50 μg/mL
  Growth temperature: 37°C
  Growth strain: DH5alpha
  Copy number: High Copy
Gene/Insert
  Gene/Insert name: Luciferase
  Species: Synthetic
  Promoter: CMV
  Cloning method: Gateway Cloning
  Sequencing primers: 5′ M13-fwd; 3′ M13-rev
Terms and licenses: Academic/Nonprofit Terms; Industry Terms: Not Available to Industry
How to cite: pMuLE ENTR CMV Luc2 (FF-Luciferase) R4-R3 was a gift from Ian Frew (Addgene plasmid # 62169 ; http://n2t.net/addgene:62169 ; RRID:Addgene_62169)
