[The description below was written by a language model from this plasmid's Addgene catalogue record and pLannotate feature annotations shown in this document.]
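Description:
pMuLE ENTR CMV Luc2 (FF-Luciferase) R4-R3 is a Gateway entry plasmid from the MuLE (Multiple Lentiviral Expression) modular vector system, designed to contribute a ready-made mammalian expression cassette to a MultiSite Gateway assembly. The record does not name a parental backbone, but the roughly 5.1 kb annotated sequence shows a typical entry-clone layout. It has a high-copy ColE1/pUC-type origin for propagation in E. coli and a kanamycin resistance gene (aph(3')-Ia) for selection. The rrnB T1 and T2 terminators sit upstream of the cloning region to insulate it from read-through transcription. Short lacI and lacZα fragments and a backbone T7 promoter appear to be vector remnants rather than functional parts.

The payload lies between the attR4 and attR3 recombination sites, which set both the position and the orientation this module takes when several entry vectors are combined with a destination vector in a single LR Clonase reaction. Within these sites, the human cytomegalovirus immediate-early enhancer and promoter drive the synthetic luc2 version of firefly luciferase. A second T7 promoter sits between the CMV promoter and the coding sequence. A very short match annotated as a truncated HIV-1 5' LTR overlaps the promoter end and is probably an annotation artefact rather than a viral element. No polyadenylation signal is annotated within the module.

The plasmid carries no lentiviral packaging elements itself; these would come from the destination vector. It is typically used as a building block for multi-cassette lentiviral vectors in which constitutive luciferase expression provides a bioluminescent reporter alongside other genetic elements.
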