Features (pLannotate 1.2.2; 14 found; start..end, strand, type, name):
      9..132     +  protein_bind   attR3: mutant version of attR; recombination site for the Gateway® LR reaction LR Clonase™
    188..206     -  promoter       T7 promoter: promoter for bacteriophage T7 RNA polymerase
    340..1149    +  CDS            KanR: aminoglycoside phosphotransferase; aph(3')-Ia; confers resistance to kanamycin in bacteria or G418 (Geneticin®) in eukaryotes
   1296..1884    +  rep_origin     ori: high-copy-number ColE1/pMB1/pBR322/pUC origin of replication
   2067..2159    +  CDS            lacI (fragment): lac repressor; lacI; The lac repressor binds to the lac operator to inhibit transcription in E. coli. This inhibition can be relieved by adding lactose or isopropyl-β-D-thiogalactopyranoside (IPTG).
   2214..2241    -  terminator     rrnB T2 terminator: transcription terminator T2 from the E. coli rrnB gene
   2373..2416    +  terminator     rrnB T1 terminator: Escherichia coli rrnB; transcription terminator T1 from the E. coli rrnB gene
   2463..2499    -  CDS            lacZα (fragment): LacZα fragment of β-galactosidase; lacZ fragment
   2549..2673    -  protein_bind   attR4: mutant version of attR; recombination site for the Gateway® LR reaction LR Clonase™
   2700..3079    +  enhancer       CMV enhancer: human cytomegalovirus immediate early enhancer
   3080..3283    +  promoter       CMV promoter: human cytomegalovirus (CMV) immediate early promoter
   3279..3312    +  LTR            5' LTR (truncated) (fragment): truncated 5' long terminal repeat (LTR) from HIV-1
   3328..3346    +  promoter       T7 promoter: promoter for bacteriophage T7 RNA polymerase
   3442..5094    +  CDS            luciferase: firefly luciferase synthetic luc2 version of the luciferase gene
>Addgene plasmid #62169 | pMuLE ENTR CMV Luc2 (FF-Luciferase) R4-R3 | depositor full sequence | sequence record 101453 | Full Sequence
CTAGAGGACAACTTTGTATAATAAAGTTGAACGAGAAACGTAAAATGATATAAATATCAATATATTAAAT
TAGATTTTGCATAAAAAACAGACTACATAATACTGTAAAACACAACATATCCAGTCACTATGAATCAACT
ACTTAGATGGTATTAGTGACCTGTACTGCAGGGCGGCCGCGATATCCCCTATAGTGAGTCGTATTACATG
GTCATAGCTGTTTCCTGGCAGCTCTGGCCCGTGTCTCAAAATCTCTGATGTTACATTGCACAAGATAAAA
ATATATCATCATGAACAATAAAACTGTCTGCTTACATAAACAGTAATACAAGGGGTGTTATGAGCCATAT
TCAACGGGAAACGTCGAGGCCGCGATTAAATTCCAACATGGATGCTGATTTATATGGGTATAAATGGGCT
CGCGATAATGTCGGGCAATCAGGTGCGACAATCTATCGCTTGTATGGGAAGCCCGATGCGCCAGAGTTGT
TTCTGAAACATGGCAAAGGTAGCGTTGCCAATGATGTTACAGATGAGATGGTCAGACTAAACTGGCTGAC
GGAATTTATGCCTCTTCCGACCATCAAGCATTTTATCCGTACTCCTGATGATGCATGGTTACTCACCACT
GCGATCCCCGGAAAAACAGCATTCCAGGTATTAGAAGAATATCCTGATTCAGGTGAAAATATTGTTGATG
CGCTGGCAGTGTTCCTGCGCCGGTTGCATTCGATTCCTGTTTGTAATTGTCCTTTTAACAGCGATCGCGT
ATTTCGTCTCGCTCAGGCGCAATCACGAATGAATAACGGTTTGGTTGATGCGAGTGATTTTGATGACGAG
CGTAATGGCTGGCCTGTTGAACAAGTCTGGAAAGAAATGCATAAACTTTTGCCATTCTCACCGGATTCAG
TCGTCACTCATGGTGATTTCTCACTTGATAACCTTATTTTTGACGAGGGGAAATTAATAGGTTGTATTGA
TGTTGGACGAGTCGGAATCGCAGACCGATACCAGGATCTTGCCATCCTATGGAACTGCCTCGGTGAGTTT
TCTCCTTCATTACAGAAACGGCTTTTTCAAAAATATGGTATTGATAATCCTGATATGAATAAATTGCAGT
TTCATTTGATGCTCGATGAGTTTTTCTAATCAGAATTGGTTAATTGGTTGTAACACTGGCAGAGCATTAC
GCTGACTTGACGGGACGGCGCAAGCTCATGACCAAAATCCCTTAACGTGAGTTACGCGTCGTTCCACTGA
GCGTCAGACCCCGTAGAAAAGATCAAAGGATCTTCTTGAGATCCTTTTTTTCTGCGCGTAATCTGCTGCT
TGCAAACAAAAAAACCACCGCTACCAGCGGTGGTTTGTTTGCCGGATCAAGAGCTACCAACTCTTTTTCC
GAAGGTAACTGGCTTCAGCAGAGCGCAGATACCAAATACTGTTCTTCTAGTGTAGCCGTAGTTAGGCCAC
CACTTCAAGAACTCTGTAGCACCGCCTACATACCTCGCTCTGCTAATCCTGTTACCAGTGGCTGCTGCCA
GTGGCGATAAGTCGTGTCTTACCGGGTTGGACTCAAGACGATAGTTACCGGATAAGGCGCAGCGGTCGGG
CTGAACGGGGGGTTCGTGCACACAGCCCAGCTTGGAGCGAACGACCTACACCGAACTGAGATACCTACAG
CGTGAGCTATGAGAAAGCGCCACGCTTCCCGAAGGGAGAAAGGCGGACAGGTATCCGGTAAGCGGCAGGG
TCGGAACAGGAGAGCGCACGAGGGAGCTTCCAGGGGGAAACGCCTGGTATCTTTATAGTCCTGTCGGGTT
TCGCCACCTCTGACTTGAGCGTCGATTTTTGTGATGCTCGTCAGGGGGGCGGAGCCTATGGAAAAACGCC
AGCAACGCGGCCTTTTTACGGTTCCTGGCCTTTTGCTGGCCTTTTGCTCACATGTTCTTTCCTGCGTTAT
CCCCTGATTCTGTGGATAACCGTATTACCGCCTTTGAGTGAGCTGATACCGCTCGCCGCAGCCGAACGAC
CGAGCGCAGCGAGTCAGTGAGCGAGGAAGCGGAAGAGCGCCCAATACGCAAACCGCCTCTCCCCGCGCGT
TGGCCGATTCATTAATGCAGCTGGCACGACAGGTTTCCCGACTGGAAAGCGGGCAGTGAGCGCAACGCAA
TTAATACGCGTACCGCTAGCCAGGAAGAGTTTGTAGAAACGCAAAAAGGCCATCCGTCAGGATGGCCTTC
TGCTTAGTTTGATGCCTGGCAGTTTATGGCGGGCGTCCTGCCCGCCACCCTCCGGGCCGTTGCTTCACAA
CGTTCAAATCCGCTCCCGGCGGATTTGTCCTACTCAGGAGAGCGTTCACCGACAAACAACAGATAAAACG
AAAGGCCCAGTCTTCCGACTGAGCCTTTCGTTTTATTTGATGCCTGGCAGTTCCCTACTCTCGCGTTAAC
GCTAGCATGGATGTTTTCCCAGTCACGACGTTGTAAAACGACGGCCAGTCTTAAGCTCGGGCCCCTACAG
GTCACTAATACCATCTAAGTAGTTGATTCATAGTGACTGGATATGTTGTGTTTTACAGTATTATGTAGTC
TGTTTTTTATGCAAAATCTAATTTAATATATTGATATTTATATCATTTTACGTTTCTCGTTCAACTTTTC
TATACAAAGTTGGCGATGTACGGGCCAGATATACGCGTTGACATTGATTATTGACTAGTTATTAATAGTA
ATCAATTACGGGGTCATTAGTTCATAGCCCATATATGGAGTTCCGCGTTACATAACTTACGGTAAATGGC
CCGCCTGGCTGACCGCCCAACGACCCCCGCCCATTGACGTCAATAATGACGTATGTTCCCATAGTAACGC
CAATAGGGACTTTCCATTGACGTCAATGGGTGGAGTATTTACGGTAAACTGCCCACTTGGCAGTACATCA
AGTGTATCATATGCCAAGTACGCCCCCTATTGACGTCAATGACGGTAAATGGCCCGCCTGGCATTATGCC
CAGTACATGACCTTATGGGACTTTCCTACTTGGCAGTACATCTACGTATTAGTCATCGCTATTACCATGG
TGATGCGGTTTTGGCAGTACATCAATGGGCGTGGATAGCGGTTTGACTCACGGGGATTTCCAAGTCTCCA
CCCCATTGACGTCAATGGGAGTTTGTTTTGGCACCAAAATCAACGGGACTTTCCAAAATGTCGTAACAAC
TCCGCCCCATTGACGCAAATGGGCGGTAGGCGTGTACGGTGGGAGGTCTATATAAGCAGAGCTCTCTGGC
TAACTAGAGAACCCACTGCTTACTGGCTTATCGAAATTAATACGACTCACTATAGGGAGACCCAAGCTTG
GTACCGAGCTCGGATCCACTAGTAACGGCCGCCAGTGTGCTGGAATTCGTTAACAGATCGGGGGATCCGA
TATCCGCCACCATGGAAGATGCCAAAAACATTAAGAAGGGCCCAGCGCCATTCTACCCACTCGAAGACGG
GACCGCCGGCGAGCAGCTGCACAAAGCCATGAAGCGCTACGCCCTGGTGCCCGGCACCATCGCCTTTACC
GACGCACATATCGAGGTGGACATTACCTACGCCGAGTACTTCGAGATGAGCGTTCGGCTGGCAGAAGCTA
TGAAGCGCTATGGGCTGAATACAAACCATCGGATCGTGGTGTGCAGCGAGAATAGCTTGCAGTTCTTCAT
GCCCGTGTTGGGTGCCCTGTTCATCGGTGTGGCTGTGGCCCCAGCTAACGACATCTACAACGAGCGCGAG
CTGCTGAACAGCATGGGCATCAGCCAGCCCACCGTCGTATTCGTGAGCAAGAAAGGGCTGCAAAAGATCC
TCAACGTGCAAAAGAAGCTACCGATCATACAAAAGATCATCATCATGGATAGCAAGACCGACTACCAGGG
CTTCCAAAGCATGTACACCTTCGTGACTTCCCATTTGCCACCCGGCTTCAACGAGTACGACTTCGTGCCC
GAGAGCTTCGACCGGGACAAAACCATCGCCCTGATCATGAACAGTAGTGGCAGTACCGGATTGCCCAAGG
GCGTAGCCCTACCGCACCGCACCGCTTGTGTCCGATTCAGTCATGCCCGCGACCCCATCTTCGGCAACCA
GATCATCCCCGACACCGCTATCCTCAGCGTGGTGCCATTTCACCACGGCTTCGGCATGTTCACCACGCTG
GGCTACTTGATCTGCGGCTTTCGGGTCGTGCTCATGTACCGCTTCGAGGAGGAGCTATTCTTGCGCAGCT
TGCAAGACTATAAGATTCAATCTGCCCTGCTGGTGCCCACACTATTTAGCTTCTTCGCTAAGAGCACTCT
CATCGACAAGTACGACCTAAGCAACTTGCACGAGATCGCCAGCGGCGGGGCGCCGCTCAGCAAGGAGGTA
GGTGAGGCCGTGGCCAAACGCTTCCACCTACCAGGCATCCGCCAGGGCTACGGCCTGACAGAAACAACCA
GCGCCATTCTGATCACCCCCGAAGGGGACGACAAGCCTGGCGCAGTAGGCAAGGTGGTGCCCTTCTTCGA
GGCTAAGGTGGTGGACTTGGACACCGGTAAGACACTGGGTGTGAACCAGCGCGGCGAGCTGTGCGTCCGT
GGCCCCATGATCATGAGCGGCTACGTTAACAACCCCGAGGCTACAAACGCTCTCATCGACAAGGACGGCT
GGCTGCACAGCGGCGACATCGCCTACTGGGACGAGGACGAGCACTTCTTCATCGTGGACCGGCTGAAGAG
CCTGATCAAATACAAGGGCTACCAGGTAGCCCCAGCCGAACTGGAGAGCATCCTGCTGCAACACCCCAAC
ATCTTCGACGCCGGGGTCGCCGGCCTGCCCGACGACGATGCCGGCGAGCTGCCCGCCGCAGTCGTCGTGC
TGGAACACGGTAAAACCATGACCGAGAAGGAGATCGTGGACTATGTGGCCAGCCAGGTTACAACCGCCAA
GAAGCTGCGCGGTGGTGTTGTGTTCGTGGACGAGGTGCCTAAAGGACTGACCGGCAAGTTGGACGCCCGC
AAGATCCGCGAGATTCTCATTAAGGCCAAGAAGGGCGGCAAGATCGCCGTGTAATAATT
