>Addgene plasmid #62169 | pMuLE ENTR CMV Luc2 (FF-Luciferase) R4-R3 | addgene partial sequence | sequence record 103542 | M13-F20 5'-TGTAAAACGACGGCCAGT-3'
GTAGTTGATTCATAGTGACTGGATATGTTGTGTTTTACAGTATTATGTAGTCTGTTTTTTATGCAAAATC
TAATTTAATATATTGATATTTATATCATTTTACGTTTCTCGTTCAACTTTTCTATACAAAGTTGGCGATG
TACGGGCCAGATATACGCGTTGACATTGATTATTGACTAGTTATTAATAGTAATCAATTACGGGGTCATT
AGTTCATAGCCCATATATGGAGTTCCGCGTTACATAACTTACGGTAAATGGCCCGCCTGGCTGACCGCCC
AACGACCCCCGCCCATTGACGTCAATAATGACGTATGTTCCCATAGTAACGCCAATAGGGACTTTCCATT
GACGTCAATGGGTGGAGTATTTACGGTAAACTGCCCACTTGGCAGTACATCAAGTGTATCATATGCCAAG
TACGCCCCCTATTGACGTCAATGACGGTAAATGGCCCGCCTGGCATTATGCCCAGTACATGACCTTATGG
GACTTTCCTACTTGGCAGTACATCTACGTATTAGTCATCGCTATTACCATGGTGATGCGGTTTTGGCAGT
ACATCAATGGGCGTGGATAGCGGTTTGACTCACGGGGATTTCCAAGTCTCCACCCCATTGACGTCAATGG
GAGTTTGTTTTGGCACCAAAATCAACGGGACTTTCCAAAATGTCGTAACAACTCCGCCCCATTGACGCAA
ATGGGCGGTAGGCGTGTACGGTGGGAGGTCTATATAAGCAGAGCTCTCTGGCTAACTAGAG
