>Addgene plasmid #62169 | pMuLE ENTR CMV Luc2 (FF-Luciferase) R4-R3 | addgene partial sequence | sequence record 103543 | M13-Rev 5'-CAGGAAACAGCTATGACC-3'
TGCAGTACAGGTCACTAATACCATCTAAGTAGTTGATTCATAGTGACTGGATATGTTGTGTTTTACAGTA
TTATGTAGTCTGTTTTTTATGCAAAATCTAATTTAATATATTGATATTTATATCATTTTACGTTTCTCGT
TCAACTTTATTATACAAAGTTGTCCTCTAGAATTATTACACGGCGATCTTGCCGCCCTTCTTGGCCTTAA
TGAGAATCTCGCGGATCTTGCGGGCGTCCAACTTGCCGGTCAGTCCTTTAGGCACCTCGTCCACGAACAC
AACACCACCGCGCAGCTTCTTGGCGGTTGTAACCTGGCTGGCCACATAGTCCACGATCTCCTTCTCGGTC
ATGGTTTTACCGTGTTCCAGCACGACGACTGCGGCGGGCAGCTCGCCGGCATCGTCGTCGGGCAGGCCGG
CGACCCCGGCGTCGAAGATGTTGGGGTGTTGCAGCAGGATGCTCTCCAGTTCGGCTGGGGCTACCTGGTA
GCCCTTGTATTTGATCAGGCTCTTCAGCCGGTCCACGATGAAGAAGTGCTCGTCCTCGTCCCAGTAGGCG
ATGTCGCCGCTGTGCAGCCAGCCGTCCTTGTCGATGAGAGCGTTTGTAGCCTCGGGGTTGTTAACGTAGC
CGCTCATGATCATGGGGCCACGGACGCACAGCTCGCCGCGCTGGTTCACACCCAGTGTCTTACCGGTGTC
CAAGTCCACCACCTTAGCCTC
