>Addgene plasmid #62169 | pMuLE ENTR CMV Luc2 (FF-Luciferase) R4-R3 | addgene partial sequence | sequence record 104400 | CMV-F 5'-CGCAAATGGGCGGTAGGCGTG-3'
CTAGAGAACCCACTGCTTACTGGCTTATCGAAATTAATACGACTCACTATAGGGAGACCCAAGCTTGGTA
CCGAGCTCGGATCCACTAGTAACGGCCGCCAGTGTGCTGGAATTCGTTAACAGATCGGGGGATCCGATAT
CCGCCACCATGGAAGATGCCAAAAACATTAAGAAGGGCCCAGCGCCATTCTACCCACTCGAAGACGGGAC
CGCCGGCGAGCAGCTGCACAAAGCCATGAAGCGCTACGCCCTGGTGCCCGGCACCATCGCCTTTACCGAC
GCACATATCGAGGTGGACATTACCTACGCCGAGTACTTCGAGATGAGCGTTCGGCTGGCAGAAGCTATGA
AGCGCTATGGGCTGAATACAAACCATCGGATCGTGGTGTGCAGCGAGAATAGCTTGCAGTTCTTCATGCC
CGTGTTGGGTGCCCTGTTCATCGGTGTGGCTGTGGCCCCAGCTAACGACATCTACAACGAGCGCGAGCTG
CTGAACAGCATGGGCATCAGCCAGCCCACCGTCGTATTCGTGAGCAAGAAAGGGCTGCAAAAGATCCTCA
ACGTGCAAAAGAAGCTACCGATCATACAAAAGATCATCATCATGGATAGCAAGACCGACTACCAGGGCTT
CCAAAGCATGTACACCTTCGTGACTT
